LOCUS       Exported 7516 bp ds-DNA circular SYN 18-JAN-2022
DEFINITION  synthetic circular DNA
ACCESSION   .
VERSION     .
KEYWORDS    LV-Cre pLKO.1
SOURCE      synthetic DNA construct
  ORGANISM  synthetic DNA construct
REFERENCE   1 (bases 1 to 7516)
  AUTHORS   Beronja S, Livshits G, Williams S, Fuchs E
  TITLE     Rapid functional dissection of genetic networks via tissue-specific
            transduction and RNAi in mouse embryos.
  JOURNAL   Nat Med. 2010 Jul . 16(7):821-7.
  PUBMED    20526348
REFERENCE   2 (bases 1 to 7516)
  AUTHORS   .
  TITLE     Direct Submission
  JOURNAL   Exported Jan 18, 2022 from SnapGene Server 1.1.58
            http://www.snapgene.com
FEATURES             Location/Qualifiers
     source          1..7516
                     /organism="synthetic DNA construct"
                     /mol_type="other DNA"
     enhancer        41..344
                     /label=CMV enhancer
                     /note="human cytomegalovirus immediate early enhancer"
     promoter        345..548
                     /label=CMV promoter
                     /note="human cytomegalovirus (CMV) immediate early
                     promoter"
     primer_bind     499..519
                     /label=CMV-F
                     /note="Human CMV immediate early promoter, forward primer"
     primer_bind     545..569
                     /label=LNCX
                     /note="Human CMV promoter, forward primer"
     CDS             643..663
                     /codon_start=1
                     /product="nuclear localization signal of SV40 (simian virus
                     40) large T antigen"
                     /label=SV40 NLS
                     /translation="PKKKRKV"
     CDS             664..1692
                     /codon_start=1
                     /product="site-specific recombinase"
                     /label=Cre
                     /note="Cre is a site-specific recombinase from
                     bacteriophage P1. Recombination occurs at loxP sequences."
                     /translation="SNLLTVHQNLPALPVDATSDEVRKNLMDMFRDRQAFSEHTWKMLQ
                     SVCRSWAAWCKLNNRKWFPAEPEDVRDYLLYLQARGLAVKTIQQHLGQLNMLHRRSGLP
                     RPSDSNAVSLVMRRIRKENVDAGERAKQALAFERTDFDQVRSLMENSDRCQDIRNLAFL
                     GIAYNTLLRIAEIARIRVKDISRTDGGRMLIHIGRTKTLVSTAGVEKALSLGVTKLVER
                     WISVSGVADDPNNYLFCRVRKNGVAAPSATSQLSTRALEGIFEATHRLIYGAKDDSGQR
                     YLAWSGHSARVGAARDMARAGVSIPEIMQAGGWTNVNIVMNYIRNLDSETGAMVRLLED
                     GD"
     LTR             1771..2004
                     /label=3' LTR (Delta-U3)
                     /note="self-inactivating 3' long terminal repeat (LTR) from
                     HIV-1"
     polyA_signal    2076..2197
                     /label=SV40 poly(A) signal
                     /note="SV40 polyadenylation signal"
     primer_bind     complement(2113..2132)
                     /label=SV40pA-R
                     /note="SV40 polyA, reverse primer"
     primer_bind     2167..2186
                     /label=EBV-rev
                     /note="SV40 polyA terminator, reverse primer"
     rep_origin      2237..2372
                     /label=SV40 ori
                     /note="SV40 origin of replication"
     primer_bind     2299..2318
                     /label=SV40pro-F
                     /note="SV40 promoter/origin, forward primer"
     primer_bind     complement(2392..2411)
                     /label=T7
                     /note="T7 promoter, forward primer"
     promoter        complement(2393..2411)
                     /label=T7 promoter
                     /note="promoter for bacteriophage T7 RNA polymerase"
     primer_bind     complement(2421..2438)
                     /label=M13 Forward
                     /note="In lacZ gene. Also called M13-F20 or M13 (-21)
                     Forward"
     primer_bind     complement(2421..2437)
                     /label=M13 fwd
                     /note="common sequencing primer, one of multiple similar
                     variants"
     primer_bind     complement(2430..2452)
                     /label=M13/pUC Forward
                     /note="In lacZ gene"
     rep_origin      2579..3034
                     /direction=RIGHT
                     /label=f1 ori
                     /note="f1 bacteriophage origin of replication; arrow
                     indicates direction of (+) strand synthesis"
     primer_bind     complement(2666..2685)
                     /label=F1ori-R
                     /note="F1 origin, reverse primer"
     primer_bind     2876..2897
                     /label=F1ori-F
                     /note="F1 origin, forward primer"
     promoter        3060..3164
                     /gene="bla"
                     /label=AmpR promoter
     CDS             3165..4025
                     /codon_start=1
                     /gene="bla"
                     /product="beta-lactamase"
                     /label=AmpR
                     /note="confers resistance to ampicillin, carbenicillin, and
                     related antibiotics"
                     /translation="MSIQHFRVALIPFFAAFCLPVFAHPETLVKVKDAEDQLGARVGYI
                     ELDLNSGKILESFRPEERFPMMSTFKVLLCGAVLSRIDAGQEQLGRRIHYSQNDLVEYS
                     PVTEKHLTDGMTVRELCSAAITMSDNTAANLLLTTIGGPKELTAFLHNMGDHVTRLDRW
                     EPELNEAIPNDERDTTMPVAMATTLRKLLTGELLTLASRQQLIDWMEADKVAGPLLRSA
                     LPAGWFIADKSGAGERGSRGIIAALGPDGKPSRIVVIYTTGSQATMDERNRQIAEIGAS
                     LIKHW"
     primer_bind     complement(3383..3402)
                     /label=Amp-R
                     /note="Ampicillin resistance gene, reverse primer"
     rep_origin      4196..4784
                     /direction=RIGHT
                     /label=ori
                     /note="high-copy-number ColE1/pMB1/pBR322/pUC origin of
                     replication"
     primer_bind     4685..4704
                     /label=pBR322ori-F
                     /note="pBR322 origin, forward primer"
     primer_bind     4938..4955
                     /label=L4440
                     /note="L4440 vector, forward primer"
     protein_bind    5072..5093
                     /label=CAP binding site
                     /bound_moiety="E. coli catabolite activator protein"
                     /note="CAP binding activates transcription in the presence
                     of cAMP."
     promoter        5108..5138
                     /label=lac promoter
                     /note="promoter for the E. coli lac operon"
     protein_bind    5146..5162
                     /label=lac operator
                     /bound_moiety="lac repressor encoded by lacI"
                     /note="The lac repressor binds to the lac operator to
                     inhibit transcription in E. coli. This inhibition can be
                     relieved by adding lactose or
                     isopropyl-beta-D-thiogalactopyranoside (IPTG)."
     primer_bind     5151..5173
                     /label=M13/pUC Reverse
                     /note="In lacZ gene"
     primer_bind     5170..5186
                     /label=M13 rev
                     /note="common sequencing primer, one of multiple similar
                     variants"
     primer_bind     5170..5186
                     /label=M13 Reverse
                     /note="In lacZ gene. Also called M13-rev"
     primer_bind     5205..5225
                     /label=T3
                     /note="T3 promoter, forward primer"
     promoter        5207..5225
                     /label=T3 promoter
                     /note="promoter for bacteriophage T3 RNA polymerase"
     promoter        5253..5479
                     /label=RSV promoter
                     /note="Rous sarcoma virus enhancer/promoter"
     LTR             5480..5660
                     /label=5' LTR (truncated)
                     /note="truncated 5' long terminal repeat (LTR) from HIV-1"
     misc_feature    5707..5832
                     /label=HIV-1 Psi
                     /note="packaging signal of human immunodeficiency virus
                     type 1"
     misc_feature    6325..6558
                     /label=RRE
                     /note="The Rev response element (RRE) of HIV-1 allows for
                     Rev-dependent mRNA export from the nucleus to the
                     cytoplasm."
     CDS             6743..6787
                     /codon_start=1
                     /product="antigenic peptide corresponding to amino acids
                     655 to 669 of the HIV envelope protein gp41 (Lutje Hulsik
                     et al., 2013)"
                     /label=gp41 peptide
                     /note="recognized by the 2H10 single-chain llama nanobody"
                     /translation="KNEQELLELDKWASL"
     promoter        7085..7325
                     /label=U6 promoter
                     /note="RNA polymerase III promoter for human U6 snRNA"
     primer_bind     7085..7105
                     /label=hU6-F
                     /note="Human U6 promoter, forward primer"
     primer_bind     7256..7275
                     /label=LKO.1 5'
                     /note="Human U6 promoter, forward primer"
     misc_feature    7396..7513
                     /label=cPPT/CTS
                     /note="central polypurine tract and central termination
                     sequence of HIV-1"
ORIGIN
        1 gtttattaca gggacagcag gctagcgctt gggagttccg cgttacataa cttacggtaa
       61 atggcccgcc tggctgaccg cccaacgacc cccgcccatt gacgtcaata atgacgtatg
      121 ttcccatagt aacgccaata gggactttcc attgacgtca atgggtggag tatttacggt
      181 aaactgccca cttggcagta catcaagtgt atcatatgcc aagtacgccc cctattgacg
      241 tcaatgacgg taaatggccc gcctggcatt atgcccagta catgacctta tgggactttc
      301 ctacttggca gtacatctac gtattagtca tcgctattac catggtgatg cggttttggc
      361 agtacatcaa tgggcgtgga tagcggtttg actcacgggg atttccaagt ctccacccca
      421 ttgacgtcaa tgggagtttg ttttggcacc aaaatcaacg ggactttcca aaatgtcgta
      481 acaactccgc cccattgacg caaatgggcg gtaggcgtgt acggtgggag gtctatataa
      541 gcagagctcg tttagtgaac cgtcagatcg cctggagacg ccatccacgc tgttttgacc
      601 tccatagaag aacgcgtcac cgactctaga ggatctacca tgcccaagaa gaagaggaag
      661 gtgtccaatt tactgaccgt acaccaaaat ttgcctgcat taccggtcga tgcaacgagt
      721 gatgaggttc gcaagaacct gatggacatg ttcagggatc gccaggcgtt ttctgagcat
      781 acctggaaaa tgcttcagtc cgtttgccgg tcgtgggcgg catggtgcaa gttgaataac
      841 cggaaatggt ttcccgcaga acctgaagat gttcgcgatt atcttctata tcttcaggcg
      901 cgcggtctgg cagtaaaaac tatccagcaa catttgggcc agctaaacat gcttcatcgt
      961 cggtccgggc tgccacgacc aagtgacagc aatgctgttt cactggttat gcggcggatc
     1021 cgaaaagaaa acgttgatgc cggtgaacgt gcaaaacagg ctctagcgtt cgaacgcact
     1081 gatttcgacc aggttcgttc actcatggaa aatagcgatc gctgccagga tatacgtaat
     1141 ctggcatttc tggggattgc ttataacacc ctgttacgta tagccgaaat tgccaggatc
     1201 agggttaaag atatctcacg tactgacggt gggagaatgt taatccatat tggcagaacg
     1261 aaaacgctgg ttagcaccgc aggtgtagag aaggcactta gcctgggggt aactaaactg
     1321 gtcgagcgat ggatttccgt ctctggtgta gctgatgatc cgaataacta cctgttttgc
     1381 cgggtcagaa aaaatggtgt tgccgcgcca tctgccacca gccagctatc aactcgcgcc
     1441 ctggaaggga tttttgaagc aactcatcga ttgatttacg gcgctaagga tgactctggt
     1501 cagagatacc tggcctggtc tggacacagt gcccgtgtcg gagccgcgcg agatatggcc
     1561 cgcgctggag tttcaatacc ggagatcatg caagctggtg gctggaccaa tgtaaatatt
     1621 gtcatgaact atatccgtaa cctggatagt gaaacagggg caatggtgcg cctgctggaa
     1681 gatggcgatt agatgcatcg gtacctttaa gaccaatgac ttacaaggca gctgtagatc
     1741 ttagccactt tttaaaagaa aaggggggac tggaagggct aattcactcc caacgaagac
     1801 aagatctgct ttttgcttgt actgggtctc tctggttaga ccagatctga gcctgggagc
     1861 tctctggcta actagggaac ccactgctta agcctcaata aagcttgcct tgagtgcttc
     1921 aagtagtgtg tgcccgtctg ttgtgtgact ctggtaacta gagatccctc agaccctttt
     1981 agtcagtgtg gaaaatctct agcagtagta gttcatgtca tcttattatt cagtatttat
     2041 aacttgcaaa gaaatgaata tcagagagtg agaggaactt gtttattgca gcttataatg
     2101 gttacaaata aagcaatagc atcacaaatt tcacaaataa agcatttttt tcactgcatt
     2161 ctagttgtgg tttgtccaaa ctcatcaatg tatcttatca tgtctggctc tagctatccc
     2221 gcccctaact ccgcccatcc cgcccctaac tccgcccagt tccgcccatt ctccgcccca
     2281 tggctgacta atttttttta tttatgcaga ggccgaggcc gcctcggcct ctgagctatt
     2341 ccagaagtag tgaggaggct tttttggagg cctagggacg tacccaattc gccctatagt
     2401 gagtcgtatt acgcgcgctc actggccgtc gttttacaac gtcgtgactg ggaaaaccct
     2461 ggcgttaccc aacttaatcg ccttgcagca catccccctt tcgccagctg gcgtaatagc
     2521 gaagaggccc gcaccgatcg cccttcccaa cagttgcgca gcctgaatgg cgaatgggnn
     2581 nnnnnnnnnn nnnnnnnnnn nnnnnnnnnn nnnnnnnnnn nnnnnnnnnn nnnnnnnnnn
     2641 nnnnnnnnnn nnnnnnnnnn nnnnnnnnnn nnnnnnnnnn nnnnnnnnnn nnnnnnnnnn
     2701 nncnnnnnnn nnnnnnnnnn nnnnnnnnnn nnnnnnnnnn nnnnnnnnnn nnnnnnnnnn
     2761 nnnnnnnnnn nnnnnnnnnn nnnnnnnnnn nnnnannnnn nnnnnnnnnn nnnnnnnnnn
     2821 nnnnnnnnnn nnnnnnnnnn nnnncctttg acgttggagt ccacgttctt taatagtgga
     2881 ctcttgttcc aaactggaac aacactcaac cctatctcgg tctattcttt tgatttataa
     2941 gggattttgc cgatttcggc ctattggtta aaaaatgagc tgatttaaca aaaatttaac
     3001 gcgaatttta acaaaatatt aacgcttaca atttaggtgg cacttttcgg ggaaatgtgc
     3061 gcggaacccc tatttgttta tttttctaaa tacattcaaa tatgtatccg ctcatgagac
     3121 aataaccctg ataaatgctt caataatatt gaaaaaggaa gagtatgagt attcaacatt
     3181 tccgtgtcgc ccttattccc ttttttgcgg cattttgcct tcctgttttt gctcacccag
     3241 aaacgctggt gaaagtaaaa gatgctgaag atcagttggg tgcacgagtg ggttacatcg
     3301 aactggatct caacagcggt aagatccttg agagttttcg ccccgaagaa cgttttccaa
     3361 tgatgagcac ttttaaagtt ctgctatgtg gcgcggtatt atcccgtatt gacgccgggc
     3421 aagagcaact cggtcgccgc atacactatt ctcagaatga cttggttgag tactcaccag
     3481 tcacagaaaa gcatcttacg gatggcatga cagtaagaga attatgcagt gctgccataa
     3541 ccatgagtga taacactgcg gccaacttac ttctgacaac gatcggagga ccgaaggagc
     3601 taaccgcttt tttgcacaac atgggggatc atgtaactcg ccttgatcgt tgggaaccgg
     3661 agctgaatga agccatacca aacgacgagc gtgacaccac gatgcctgta gcaatggcaa
     3721 caacgttgcg caaactatta actggcgaac tacttactct agcttcccgg caacaattaa
     3781 tagactggat ggaggcggat aaagttgcag gaccacttct gcgctcggcc cttccggctg
     3841 gctggtttat tgctgataaa tctggagccg gtgagcgtgg gtctcgcggt atcattgcag
     3901 cactggggcc agatggtaag ccctcccgta tcgtagttat ctacacgacg gggagtcagg
     3961 caactatgga tgaacgaaat agacagatcg ctgagatagg tgcctcactg attaagcatt
     4021 ggtaactgtc agaccaagtt tactcatata tactttagat tgatttaaaa cttcattttt
     4081 aatttaaaag gatctaggtg aagatccttt ttgataatct catgaccaaa atcccttaac
     4141 gtgagttttc gttccactga gcgtcagacc ccgtagaaaa gatcaaagga tcttcttgag
     4201 atcctttttt tctgcgcgta atctgctgct tgcaaacaaa aaaaccaccg ctaccagcgg
     4261 tggtttgttt gccggatcaa gagctaccaa ctctttttcc gaaggtaact ggcttcagca
     4321 gagcgcagat accaaatact gttcttctag tgtagccgta gttaggccac cacttcaaga
     4381 actctgtagc accgcctaca tacctcgctc tgctaatcct gttaccagtg gctgctgcca
     4441 gtggcgataa gtcgtgtctt accgggttgg actcaagacg atagttaccg gataaggcgc
     4501 agcggtcggg ctgaacgggg ggttcgtgca cacagcccag cttggagcga acgacctaca
     4561 ccgaactgag atacctacag cgtgagctat gagaaagcgc cacgcttccc gaagggagaa
     4621 aggcggacag gtatccggta agcggcaggg tcggaacagg agagcgcacg agggagcttc
     4681 cagggggaaa cgcctggtat ctttatagtc ctgtcgggtt tcgccacctc tgacttgagc
     4741 gtcgattttt gtgatgctcg tcaggggggc ggagcctatg gaaaaacgcc agcaacgcgg
     4801 cctttttacg gttcctggcc ttttgctggc cttttgctca catgttcttt cctgcgttat
     4861 cccctgattc tgtggataac cgtattaccg cctttgagtg agctgatacc gctcgccgca
     4921 gccgaacgac cgagcgcagc gagtcagtga gcgaggaagc ggaagagcgc ccaatacgca
     4981 aaccgcctct ccccgcgcgt tggccgattc attaatgcag ctggcacgac aggtttcccg
     5041 actggaaagc gggcagtgag cgcaacgcaa ttaatgtgag ttagctcact cattaggcac
     5101 cccaggcttt acactttatg cttccggctc gtatgttgtg tggaattgtg agcggataac
     5161 aatttcacac aggaaacagc tatgaccatg attacgccaa gcgcgcaatt aaccctcact
     5221 aaagggaaca aaagctggag ctgcaagctt aatgtagtct tatgcaatac tcttgtagtc
     5281 ttgcaacatg gtaacgatga gttagcaaca tgccttacaa ggagagaaaa agcaccgtgc
     5341 atgccgattg gtggaagtaa ggtggtacga tcgtgcctta ttaggaaggc aacagacggg
     5401 tctgacatgg attggacgaa ccactgaatt gccgcattgc agagatattg tatttaagtg
     5461 cctagctcga tacataaacg ggtctctctg gttagaccag atctgagcct gggagctctc
     5521 tggctaacta gggaacccac tgcttaagcc tcaataaagc ttgccttgag tgcttcaagt
     5581 agtgtgtgcc cgtctgttgt gtgactctgg taactagaga tccctcagac ccttttagtc
     5641 agtgtggaaa atctctagca gtggcgcccg aacagggact tgaaagcgaa agggaaacca
     5701 gaggagctct ctcgacgcag gactcggctt gctgaagcgc gcacggcaag aggcgagggg
     5761 cggcgactgg tgagtacgcc aaaaattttg actagcggag gctagaagga gagagatggg
     5821 tgcgagagcg tcagtattaa gcgggggaga attagatcgc gatgggaaaa aattcggtta
     5881 aggccagggg gaaagaaaaa atataaatta aaacatatag tatgggcaag cagggagcta
     5941 gaacgattcg cagttaatcc tggcctgtta gaaacatcag aaggctgtag acaaatactg
     6001 ggacagctac aaccatccct tcagacagga tcagaagaac ttagatcatt atataataca
     6061 gtagcaaccc tctattgtgt gcatcaaagg atagagataa aagacaccaa ggaagcttta
     6121 gacaagatag aggaagagca aaacaaaagt aagaccaccg cacagcaagc ggccgctgat
     6181 cttcagacct ggaggaggag atatgaggga caattggaga agtgaattat ataaatataa
     6241 agtagtaaaa attgaaccat taggagtagc acccaccaag gcaaagagaa gagtggtgca
     6301 gagagaaaaa agagcagtgg gaataggagc tttgttcctt gggttcttgg gagcagcagg
     6361 aagcactatg ggcgcagcgt caatgacgct gacggtacag gccagacaat tattgtctgg
     6421 tatagtgcag cagcagaaca atttgctgag ggctattgag gcgcaacagc atctgttgca
     6481 actcacagtc tggggcatca agcagctcca ggcaagaatc ctggctgtgg aaagatacct
     6541 aaaggatcaa cagctcctgg ggatttgggg ttgctctgga aaactcattt gcaccactgc
     6601 tgtgccttgg aatgctagtt ggagtaataa atctctggaa cagatttgga atcacacgac
     6661 ctggatggag tgggacagag aaattaacaa ttacacaagc ttaatacact ccttaattga
     6721 agaatcgcaa aaccagcaag aaaagaatga acaagaatta ttggaattag ataaatgggc
     6781 aagtttgtgg aattggttta acataacaaa ttggctgtgg tatataaaat tattcataat
     6841 gatagtagga ggcttggtag gtttaagaat agtttttgct gtactttcta tagtgaatag
     6901 agttaggcag ggatattcac cattatcgtt tcagacccac ctcccaaccc cgaggggacc
     6961 cgacaggccc gaaggaatag aagaagaagg tggagagaga gacagagaca gatccattcg
     7021 attagtgaac ggatctcgac ggtatcgatc acgagactag cctcgagcgg ccgccccctt
     7081 caccgagggc ctatttccca tgattccttc atatttgcat atacgataca aggctgttag
     7141 agagataatt ggaattaatt tgactgtaaa cacaaagata ttagtacaaa atacgtgacg
     7201 tagaaagtaa taatttcttg ggtagtttgc agttttaaaa ttatgtttta aaatggacta
     7261 tcatatgctt accgtaactt gaaagtattt cgatttcttg gctttatata tcttgtggaa
     7321 aggacgaaac accggtccgc aggtatgcac gcgtgaattc tcgacctcga gacaaatggc
     7381 agtattcatc cacaatttta aaagaaaagg ggggattggg gggtacagtg caggggaaag
     7441 aatagtagac ataatagcaa cagacataca aactaaagaa ttacaaaaac aaattacaaa
     7501 aattcaaaat tttcgg
//
