[The description below was written by a language model from this plasmid's Addgene catalogue record and the feature table of its GenBank file.]
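Description:
LV-Cre pLKO.1 is a third-generation-style, self-inactivating HIV-1 lentiviral transfer plasmid built on the pLKO.1 backbone, designed to deliver nuclear-localised Cre recombinase to mammalian cells. It is propagated in E. coli through a high-copy ColE1/pUC-type origin with ampicillin selection (bla/AmpR). The backbone also carries an f1 origin, an SV40 origin and poly(A) signal downstream of the 3' LTR, and lac/T3/T7 promoter remnants. No mammalian drug-selection marker is annotated in the feature table.

The viral genome is transcribed in packaging cells from an RSV promoter fused to a truncated 5' LTR, which makes production Tat-independent. It contains the Psi packaging signal, the Rev response element for nuclear export of the unspliced RNA, a cPPT/CTS element that aids nuclear import of the preintegration complex, and a U3-deleted 3' LTR that inactivates LTR promoter activity after integration. Within this frame, the CMV immediate-early enhancer and promoter drive bacteriophage P1 Cre fused at its N-terminus to the SV40 large T antigen NLS. This insert was cloned between MluI and NsiI sites.

The human U6 Pol III promoter of pLKO.1 is retained upstream of the cPPT, so an shRNA can in principle be co-expressed with Cre from the same virus. The depositor notes that a second AgeI site prevents the usual AgeI–EcoRI shRNA cloning, but that TRC library hairpins can be transferred as an AccI fragment. The associated publication concerns tissue-specific transduction and RNAi in mouse embryos, consistent with use for recombining loxP-flanked alleles or reporters, optionally combined with knockdown.
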