Addgene plasmid #25997: LV-Cre pLKO.1
Purpose: Lentiviral expression of nls-Cre from the CMV promoter
Depositing lab: Elaine Fuchs. Depositing organization: Rockefeller University. Publication: Rapid functional dissection of genetic networks via tissue-specific transduction and RNAi in mouse embryos. Beronja S, Livshits G, Williams S, Fuchs E. Nat Med. 2010 Jul . 16(7):821-7. 10.1038/nm.2167 PubMed 20526348.
Backbone
  Vector backbone: pLKO.1
  Backbone size w/o insert (bp): 6543
  Vector type: Mammalian Expression, Lentiviral, Cre/Lox
Growth in bacteria
  Bacterial resistance: Ampicillin, 100 μg/mL
  Growth temperature: 37°C
  Growth strain: Stbl3
  Growth instructions: Stbl3
  Copy number: High Copy
Gene/Insert
  Gene/Insert name: Cre recombinase (alt name: nlsCre)
  Species: bacteriophage
  Insert size (bp): 1053
  Promoter: CMV
  Cloning method: Restriction Enzyme; 5′ cloning site MluI (not destroyed); 3′ cloning site NsiI (not destroyed)
  Sequencing primers: 5′ CCTTCACCGAGGGCCTATTTC
Terms and licenses: Academic/Nonprofit Terms; Industry Terms: Not Available to Industry
Depositor comments: Second AgeI site is introduced preventing AgeI-EcoRI shRNA subcloning. TRC library shRNAs can be subcloned as an AccI fragment.
How to cite: LV-Cre pLKO.1 was a gift from Elaine Fuchs (Addgene plasmid # 25997 ; http://n2t.net/addgene:25997 ; RRID:Addgene_25997)
