>Addgene plasmid #25997 | LV-Cre pLKO.1 | addgene partial sequence | sequence record 31974 | 25997 with CMV-F
TAGCAGAGCTCGTTTAGTGNCCGTCAGATCGCCTGGAGACGCCATCCACGCTGTTTTGACCTCCATAGAA
GAACGCGTCACCGACTCTAGAGGATCTACCATGCCCAAGAAGAAGAGGAAGGTGTCCAATTTACTGACCG
TACACCAAAATTTGCCTGCATTACCGGTCGATGCAACGAGTGATGAGGTTCGCAAGAACCTGATGGACAT
GTTCAGGGATCGCCAGGCGTTTTCTGAGCATACCTGGAAAATGCTTCAGTCCGTTTGCCGGTCGTGGGCG
GCATGGTGCAAGTTGAATAACCGGAAATGGTTTCCCGCAGAACCTGAAGATGTTCGCGATTATCTTCTAT
ATCTTCAGGCGCGCGGTCTGGCAGTAAAAACTATCCAGCAACATTTGGGCCAGCTAAACATGCTTCATCG
TCGGTCCGGGCTGCCACGACCAAGTGACAGCAATGCTGTTTCACTGGTTATGCGGCGGATCCGAAAAGAA
AACGTTGATGCCGGTGAACGTGCAAAACAGGCTCTAGCGTTCGAACGCACTGATTTCGACCAGGTTCGTT
CACTCATGGAAAATAGCGATCGCTGCCAGGATATACGTAATCTGGCATTTCTGGGGATTGCTTATAACAC
CCTGTTACGTATAGCCGAAATTGCCAGGATCAGGGTTAAAGATATCTCACGTACTGACGGTGGGAGAATG
TTAATCCATATTGGCAGAACGAAAACGCTGGTTAGCACCGCAGGTGTAGAGAAGGCACTTAGCCTGGGGG
TAACTAAACTGGTCGAGCGATGGATTTCCGTCTCTGGTGTAGCTGATGATCCGAATAACTACCTGTTTTG
CCGGGTCAGAAAAAATGGTGTTGCCGCGCCATCTGCCACCAGCCAGCTATCAACTCGCGCCCT
