>Addgene plasmid #25997 | LV-Cre pLKO.1 | addgene partial sequence | sequence record 112353 | CMV-F 5'-CGCAAATGGGCGGTAGGCGTG-3'
CTATATAAGCAGAGCTCGTTTAGTGAACCGTCAGATCGCCTGGAGACGCCATCCACGCTGTTTTGACCTC
CATAGAAGAACGCGTCACCGACTCTAGAGGATCTACCATGCCCAAGAAGAAGAGGAAGGTGTCCAATTTA
CTGACCGTACACCAAAATTTGCCTGCATTACCGGTCGATGCAACGAGTGATGAGGTTCGCAAGAACCTGA
TGGACATGTTCAGGGATCGCCAGGCGTTTTCTGAGCATACCTGGAAAATGCTTCAGTCCGTTTGCCGGTC
GTGGGCGGCATGGTGCAAGTTGAATAACCGGAAATGGTTTCCCGCAGAACCTGAAGATGTTCGCGATTAT
CTTCTATATCTTCAGGCGCGCGGTCTGGCAGTAAAAACTATCCAGCAACATTTGGGCCAGCTAAACATGC
TTCATCGTCGGTCCGGGCTGCCACGACCAAGTGACAGCAATGCTGTTTCACTGGTTATGCGGCGGATCCG
AAAAGAAAACGTTGATGCCGGTGAACGTGCAAAACAGGCTCTAGCGTTCGAACGCACTGATTTCGACCAG
GTTCGTTCACTCATGGAAAATAGCGATCGCTGCCAGGATATACGTAATCTGGCATTTCTGGGGATTGCTT
ATAACA
