>Addgene plasmid #25997 | LV-Cre pLKO.1 | addgene partial sequence | sequence record 112354 | hSMAD1-F2 5'-TGAGTTTGGACAAACCACAAC-3'
AATGCTTTATTTGTGAAATTTGTGATGCTATTGCTTTATTTGTAACCATTATAAGCTGCAATAAACAAGT
TCCTCTCACTCTCTGATATTCATTTCTTTGCAAGTTATAAATACTGAATAATAAGATGACATGAACTACT
ACTGCTAGAGATTTTCCACACTGACTAAAAGGGTCTGAGGGATCTCTAGTTACCAGAGTCACACAACAGA
CGGGCACACACTACTTGAAGCACTCAAGGCAAGCTTTATTGAGGCTTAAGCAGTGGGTTCCCTAGTTAGC
CAGAGAGCTCCCAGGCTCAGATCTGGTCTAACCAGAGAGACCCAGTACAAGCAAAAAGCAGATCTTGTCT
TCGTTGGGAGTGAATTAGCCCTTCCAGTCCCCCCTTTTCTTTTAAAAAGTGGCTAAGATCTACAGCTGCC
TTGTAAGTCATTGGTCTTAAAGGTACCGATGCATCTAATCGCCATCTTCCAGCAGGCGCACCATTGCCCC
TGTTTCACTATCCAGGTTACGGATATAGTTCATGACAATATTTACATTGGTCCAGCCACCAGCTTGCATG
ATCTCCGGTATTGAAACTCCAGCGCGGGCCATATCTCGCGCGGCTCCGACACGGGCACTGTGTCCAGACC
AGGCCAGGTATCTCTGACCAGAGTCATCCTTAGCGCCGTAAATCAATCGATGAGTTGCTTCAAAAATCCC
TTCCAGGGCGCGAGTTGATAGCTGGCTGGTGGCAGATGGCGCGGCAACACCATTT
