>Addgene plasmid #25997 | LV-Cre pLKO.1 | addgene partial sequence | sequence record 112355 | Top_Fop 5'-TCACCATTATCGTTTCAGAC-3'
GGGGACCCGACAGGCCCGAAGGAATAGAAGAAGAAGGTGGAGAGAGAGACAGAGACAGATCCATTCGATT
AGTGAACGGATCTCGACGGTATCGATCACGAGACTAGCCTCGAGCGGCCGCCCCCTTCACCGAGGGCCTA
TTTCCCATGATTCCTTCATATTTGCATATACGATACAAGGCTGTTAGAGAGATAATTGGAATTAATTTGA
CTGTAAACACAAAGATATTAGTACAAAATACGTGACGTAGAAAGTAATAATTTCTTGGGTAGTTTGCAGT
TTTAAAATTATGTTTTAAAATGGACTATCATATGCTTACCGTAACTTGAAAGTATTTCGATTTCTTGGCT
TTATATATCTTGTGGAAAGGACGAAACACCGGTCCGCAGGTATGCACGCGTGAATTCTCGACCTCGAGAC
AAATGGCAGTATTCATCCACAATTTTAAAAGAAAAGGGGGGATTGGGGGGTACAGTGCAGGGGAAAGAAT
AGTAGACATAATAGCGACAGACATACAAACTA
